Addgene plasmid #27461: pRS416 Gal TDP43 Q331K
Depositing lab: Aaron Gitler. Depositing organization: University of Pennsylvania. Publication: TDP-43 is intrinsically aggregation-prone, and amyotrophic lateral sclerosis-linked mutations accelerate aggregation and increase toxicity. Johnson BS, Snead D, Lee JJ, McCaffery JM, Shorter J, Gitler AD. J Biol Chem. 2009 Jul 24. 284(30):20329-39. 10.1074/jbc.M109.010264 PubMed 19465477.
Backbone
  Vector backbone: pRS416GAL
  Backbone size w/o insert (bp): 5000
  Vector type: Yeast Expression
Growth in bacteria
  Bacterial resistance: Ampicillin, 100 μg/mL
  Growth temperature: 37°C
  Growth strain: DH5alpha
  Copy number: Unknown
Gene/Insert
  Gene/Insert name: TDP-43
  Species: H. sapiens (human)
  Mutation: Glutamine 331 mutated to Lysine (Q331K)
  Entrez Gene: TARDBP (a.k.a. ALS10, TDP-43)
  Cloning method: Restriction Enzyme
  Sequencing primers: 5′ pRSGal-Fwd GTTAATATACCTCTATACTTTAACGTCAAGGAGA; 3′ T3
Terms and licenses: Academic/Nonprofit Terms; Industry Terms: Not Available to Industry
How to cite: pRS416 Gal TDP43 Q331K was a gift from Aaron Gitler (Addgene plasmid # 27461 ; http://n2t.net/addgene:27461 ; RRID:Addgene_27461)
