[The description below was written by a language model from this plasmid's Addgene catalogue record.]
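Description:
pRS416 Gal TDP43 Q331K is a yeast expression plasmid built on the pRS416GAL backbone (about 5 kb without the insert). The pRS416 series are yeast–E. coli shuttle vectors that by general convention carry a centromeric CEN/ARS element for low-copy maintenance in Saccharomyces cerevisiae and a URA3 marker for selection on uracil-deficient medium. The record does not list these elements explicitly, and no feature table is available to confirm them. In bacteria the plasmid is selected with ampicillin; its bacterial copy number is recorded as unknown.

The insert is human TDP-43, the product of the TARDBP gene, carrying a glutamine-to-lysine substitution at residue 331 (Q331K). It was introduced by restriction enzyme cloning. The backbone name and the Gal-specific forward sequencing primer indicate that the coding sequence sits downstream of a galactose-inducible GAL promoter. Such a promoter allows expression to be kept off in glucose and switched on in galactose, which is useful when the encoded protein is harmful to the host cell. The record states no epitope tag or fluorescent fusion.

The associated publication reports that TDP-43 is intrinsically aggregation-prone and that mutations linked to amyotrophic lateral sclerosis accelerate aggregation and increase toxicity. In line with that work, this construct serves to express an ALS-linked TDP-43 variant in a yeast model. Its aggregation behaviour and effect on cell growth can then be compared with wild-type TDP-43 or other disease-associated mutants expressed from the same vector.
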