>Addgene plasmid #27461 | pRS416 Gal TDP43 Q331K | addgene partial sequence | sequence record 33799 | 27461 with CYC1
AGCTTGATATCGAATTCCTGCAGCCCATCACCACTTTGTACAAGAAAGCTGGGTTCTACATTCCCCAGCC
AGAAGACTTAGAATCCATGCTTGAGCCAAAGCCTCCATTAAAACCACTGCCCGACCCTGCATTGGATGCT
GATCCCCAACCAATTGCTGCACCAGAATTAGAGCCACTATAAGAGTTATTTCCAGAACCGAAGGCCTGGT
TTGGCTCCCTCTGCATGTTGCCTTGGTTTTGGTTATTACCCGATGGGCCTGACTGGTTCTGCTGGCTGGC
TAACATGCCCATCATACCCCAACTGCTCTTTAGTGCTGCCTGGGCGGCAGCCATCATGGCTGGATTAATG
CTGAACGCACCAAAGTTCATCCCACCACCCATATTACTACCTTGATTGTTTCCCAAACCAGCTCCACCCC
CTCTGCTATTACCAAATCCACCCTGATTCCCAAAGCCACCTGGATTACCACCAAATCTTCCACTTCTTTC
TAACTGTCTATTGCTATTGTGCTTAGGTTCGGCATTGGATATATGAACGCTGATTCCTTTAATGATCAAG
TCCTCTCCACAAAGAGACTGCGCAATCTGATCATCTGCAAATGTAACAAAGGCAAAGGCCCTGAATGGCT
TGGGGATGAAGACATCCATCACATCCCCGTACTGAGAGAAGAACTCCCGCAGCTCATCCTCAGTCATGTC
CTCTGTACAGCGCCCCACAAACACTTTTCTGCTTCTCAAAGGCTCATCTTGGCTTTGCTTAGAATTAGGA
AGTTTGCAGTCACACCATCGTCCATCTATCATATGTCGCTGTGACATTACTTTCACTTGTGTTTCATATT
CCGTAAAACGAACAAAGCCAAACCCCTTTGAATGACCAGTCTTAAGATCTT
